>Addgene plasmid #228669 | pMB.003 | addgene full sequence | sequence record 456210 | Addgene NGS Result
TCGGTCTCATACATCAACCAGATAAGTGAAATCTAGTTCCAAACTATTTTGTCATTTTTAATTTTCGTAT
TAGCTTACGACGCTACACCCAGTTCCCATCTATTTTGTCACTCTTCCCTAAATAATCCTTAAAAACTCCA
TTTCCACCCCTCCCAGTTCCCAACTATTTTGTCCGCCCACAGCGGGGCATTTTTCTTCCTGTTATGTTTT
TAATCAAACATCCTGCCAACTCCATGTGACAAACCGTCATCTTCGGCTACTTTTTCTCTGTCACAGAATG
AAAATTTTTCTGTCATCTCTTCGTTATTAATGTTTGTAATTGACTGAATATCAACGCTTATTTGCAGCCT
GAATGGCGAATGGGGGGAGTTGAGACCAGACCAATAAAAAACGCCCGGCGGCAACCGAGCGTTCTGAACA
AATCCAGATGGAGTTCTGAGGTCATTACTGGATCTATCAACAGGAGTCCAAGCGAGCTCGATATCAAATT
ACGCCCCGCCCTGCCACTCATCGCAGTACTGTTGTAATTCATTAAGCATTCTGCCGACATGGAAGCCATC
ACAAACGGCATGATGAACCTGAATCGCCAGCGGCATCAGCACCTTGTCGCCTTGCGTATAATATTTGCCC
ATGGTGAAAACGGGGGCGAAGAAGTTGTCCATATTGGCCACGTTTAAATCAAAACTGGTGAAACTCACCC
AGGGATTGGCTGAAACGAAAAACATATTCTCAATAAACCCTTTAGGGAAATAGGCCAGGTTTTCACCGTA
ACACGCCACATCTTGCGAATATATGTGTAGAAACTGCCGGAAATCGTCGTGGTATTCACTCCAGAGCGAT
GAAAACGTTTCAGTTTGCTCATGGAAAACGGTGTAACAAGGGTGAACACTATCCCATATCACCAGCTCAC
CGTCTTTCATTGCCATACGAAATTCCGGATGAGCATTCATCAGGCGGGCAAGAATGTGAATAAAGGCCGG
ATAAAACTTGTGCTTATTTTTCTTTACGGTCTTTAAAAAGGCCGTAATATCCAGCTGAACGGTCTGGTTA
TAGGTACATTGAGCAACTGACTGAAATGCCTCAAAATGTTCTTTACGATGCCATTGGGATATATCAACGG
TGGTATATCCAGTGATTTTTTTCTCCATTTTAGCTTCCTTAGCTCCTGAAAATCTCGATAACTCAAAAAA
TACGCCCGGTAGTGATCTTATTTCATTATGGTGAAAGTTGGAACCTCTTACGTGCCCGATCAATCATGAC
CAAAATCCCTTAACGTGAGTTTTCGTTCCACTGAGCGTCAGACCCCGTAGAAAAGATCAAAGGATCTTCT
TGAGATCCTTTTTTTCTGCGCGTAATCTGCTGCTTGCAAACAAAAAAACCACCGCTACCAGCGGTGGTTT
GTTTGCCGGATCAAGAGCTACCAACTCTTTTTCCGAAGGTAACTGGCTTCAGCAGAGCGCAGATACCAAA
TACTGTTCTTCTAGTGTAGCCGTAGTTAGGCCACCACTTCAAGAACTCTGTAGCACCGCCTACATACCTC
GCTCTGCTAATCCTGTTACCAGTGGCTGCTGCCAGTGGCGATAAGTCGTGTCTTACCGGGTTGGACTCAA
GACGATAGTTACCGGATAAGGCGCAGCGGTCGGGCTGAACGGGGGGTTCGTGCACACAGCCCAGCTTGGA
GCGAACGACCTACACCGAACTGAGATACCTACAGCGTGAGCTATGAGAAAGCGCCACGCTTCCCGAAGGG
AGAAAGGCGGACAGGTATCCGGTAAGCGGCAGGGTCGGAACAGGAGAGCGCACGAGGGAGCTTCCAGGGG
GAAACGCCTGGTATCTTTATAGTCCTGTCGGGTTTCGCCACCTCTGACTTGAGCGTCGATTTTTGTGATG
CTCGTCAGGGGGGCGGAGCCTATGGAAAAACGCCAGCAACGCGGCCTTTTTACGGTTCCTGGCCTTTTGC
TGGCCTTTTGCTCACATGTTCTTTCCTGCGTTATCCCCTGATTCTGTGGATAACCGTAG
Features (pLannotate 1.2.2; 6 found; start..end, strand, type, name):
     16..181     -  mobile_element Tn7L: mini-Tn7 element (left end of the Tn7 transposon) Tn7
    344..360     +  CDS            lacZα (fragment): LacZα fragment of β-galactosidase; lacZ fragment
    384..418     -  terminator     lambda t0 terminator: minimal transcription terminator from phage lambda (Scholtissek and Grosse, 1987)
    492..1148    -  CDS            cat: CAT_ECOLX - Experimental evidence at protein level: Swiss-Prot protein existence level 1. This enzyme is an effector of chloramphenicol resistance in bacteria. From Escherichia coli. This protein is used as a marker in many commonly used cloning vectors, such as pACYC184.
   1149..1246    -  promoter       cat promoter: promoter of the E. coli cat gene encoding chloramphenicol acetyltransferase
   1330..1918    +  rep_origin     ori: high-copy-number ColE1/pMB1/pBR322/pUC origin of replication
