[The description below was written by a language model from this plasmid's Addgene catalogue record and pLannotate feature annotations shown in this document.]
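Description:
pMB.003 is a small (about 2 kb) part-storage plasmid built on the pYTK001 backbone, the entry vector of the yeast modular cloning toolkit, and belongs to a modular cloning system for assembling multigene vectors for baculovirus and yeast expression. It is catalogued as an insect expression vector, but on its own it carries no expression cassette: the feature table shows no insect or eukaryotic promoter, coding sequence or polyadenylation signal. It is maintained in E. coli as a high-copy plasmid through a ColE1/pUC-type origin of replication and is selected with chloramphenicol, conferred by the cat gene (chloramphenicol acetyltransferase) driven by its native cat promoter and followed by a lambda t0 terminator. A very short lacZα fragment is also annotated, most likely a backbone remnant with no functional role.

The payload is a single synthetic part, Tn7L, the left end of the Tn7 transposon (roughly 165 bp, annotated on the reverse strand). Tn7 ends are the recognition sequences that the Tn7 transposase uses to move the intervening DNA into an attTn7 target site. In baculovirus work, a cassette flanked by Tn7L and Tn7R is transposed into a bacmid carried in E. coli, yielding recombinant baculoviral DNA for transfecting insect cells. In line with the stated purpose, "Recombination to BV DNA (Tn7)", this plasmid supplies the Tn7L module for combination with other parts, presumably including a matching Tn7R element and expression units, in higher-level transfer vectors. The record does not give the cloning sites or the assembly overhangs flanking the part.
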