Addgene plasmid #228669: pMB.003
Purpose: Recombination to BV DNA (Tn7)
Depositing lab: Chen Davidovich. Depositing organization: Monash University. Publication: Modular cloning of multigene vectors for the baculovirus system and yeast. Lai Z, Flanigan SF, Boudes M, Davidovich C. J Mol Biol. 2025 Jan 13:168943. doi: 10.1016/j.jmb.2025.168943. PubMed 39814169.
Backbone
  Vector backbone: pYTK001
  Vector type: Insect Expression
Growth in bacteria
  Bacterial resistance: Chloramphenicol, 25 μg/mL
  Growth temperature: 37°C
  Growth strain: DH5alpha
  Copy number: High Copy
Gene/Insert
  Gene/Insert name: Tn7L
  Species: Synthetic
  Mutation: WT
  Cloning method: Restriction Enzyme; 5′ cloning site Unknown (unknown if destroyed)
Terms and licenses: Academic/Nonprofit Terms; Industry Terms: Not Available to Industry
How to cite: pMB.003 was a gift from Chen Davidovich (Addgene plasmid # 228669 ; http://n2t.net/addgene:228669 ; RRID:Addgene_228669)
